>Addgene plasmid #241200 | T2A-BFP-P2A-NTRv2-pA-ORF-2 | addgene full sequence | sequence record 482465 | Addgene NGS Result
ATTTGTCCTACTCAGGAGAGCGTTCACCGACAAACAACAGATAAAACGAAAGGCCCAGTCTTCCGACTGA
GCCTTTCGTTTTATTTGATGCCTGGCAGTTCCCTACTCTCGCGTTAACGCTAGCATGGATGTTTTCCCAG
TCACGACGTTGTAAAACGACGGCCAGTCTTAAGCTCGGGCCCGGTCTCTTCGCCGAGGGCAGAGGCAGTC
TGCTGACATGCGGTGACGTGGAAGAGAATCCCGGCCCTAGCGAGCTGATTAAGGAGAACATGCACATGAA
GCTGTACATGGAGGGCACCGTGGACAACCATCACTTCAAGTGCACATCCGAGGGCGAAGGCAAGCCCTAC
GAGGGCACCCAGACCATGAGAATCAAGGTGGTCGAGGGCGGCCCTCTCCCCTTCGCCTTCGACATCCTGG
CTACTAGCTTCCTCTACGGCAGCAAGACCTTCATCAACCACACCCAGGGCATCCCCGACTTCTTCAAGCA
GTCCTTCCCTGAGGGCTTCACATGGGAGAGAGTCACCACATACGAAGACGGGGGCGTGCTGACCGCTACC
CAGGACACCAGCCTCCAGGACGGCTGCCTCATCTACAACGTCAAGATCAGAGGGGTGAACTTCACATCCA
ACGGCCCTGTGATGCAGAAGAAAACACTCGGCTGGGAGGCCTTCACCGAGACGCTGTACCCCGCTGACGG
CGGCCTGGAAGGCAGAAACGACATGGCCCTGAAGCTCGTGGGCGGGAGCCATCTGATCGCAAACATCAAG
ACCACATATAGATCCAAGAAACCCGCTAAGAACCTCAAGATGCCTGGCGTCTACTATGTGGACTACAGAC
TGGAAAGAATCAAGGAGGCCAACAACGAGACGTACGTCGAGCAGCACGAGGTGGCAGTGGCCAGATACTG
CGACCTCCCTAGCAAACTGGGGCACAAGCTTAATGGAAGCGGAGCTACTAACTTCAGCCTGCTGAAGCAG
GCTGGAGACGTGGAGGAGAACCCCGGGCCTATGACTATTGTTCAAGCTGCCCAATCCCGCTACTCCACCA
AAGCCTTTGATGCTTCGCGCAAATTGCCTGAAGAGAAAGTCGCGGCAGTGAAAGAGTTAATCCGCATGAG
TGCGTCCAGTGTCAACTCGCAACCTTGGCATTTTATTGTCGCGAGCAGTGAAGAGGGAAAAGCGCGCATC
GCCAAAGCAACACAAGGTGGTTTTGCTGCTAATGAGCGCAAGATTTTGGATGCTTCTCACGTTGTGGTGT
TCTGCGCCAAAACGGCGATTGATGAAGCGTACCTACTCGACCTTTTGGAAAGCGAAGACAAAGATGGCCG
CTACGCCGATGTCGAAGCAAAAAATGGCATGCACGCTGGTCGTTCATTTTTCGTCAACATGCACCGCTTT
GACTTGAAAGACGCGCATCACTGGATGGAAAAGCAAGTTTACCTCAATGTGGGGACGCTGCTATTGGGTG
CTTCTGCGATGGAGATCGACGCGGTGCCAATTGAAGGCTTCGATGCCAAGGTGCTTGATGAGGAGTTTGG
TCTGCGTGAGAAGGGCTTTACCAGCGTGGTGATTGTGCCGCTGGGTTACCATAGCGAAGACGATTTTAAT
GCTAAGCTGCCAAAATCACGTTGGTCAGCAGAGACTGTTTTTACCGAAATCTAACTCGAGTCTAGAACTA
TAGTGAGTCGTATTACGTAGATCCAGACATGATAAGATACATTGATGAGTTTGGACAAACCACAACTAGA
ATGCAGTGAAAAAAATGCTTTATTTGTGAAATTTGTGATGCTATTGCTTTATTTGTAACCATTATAAGCT
GCAATAAACAAGTTAACAACAACAATTGCATTCATTTTATGTTTCAGGTTCAGGGGGAGGTGTGGGAGGT
TTTTTAATTCCTCAAGAGACCTCTAGACCAGCCAGGACAGAAATGCCTCGACTTCGCTGCTACCCAAGGT
TGCCGGGTGACGCACACCGTGGAAACGGATGAAGGCACGAACCCAGTGGACATAAGCCTGTTCGGTTCGT
AAGCTGTAATGCAAGTAGCGTATGCGCTCACGCAACTGGTCCAGAACCTTGACCGAACGCAGCGGTGGTA
ACGGCGCAGTGGCGGTTTTCATGGCTTGTTATGACTGTTTTTTTGGGGTACAGTCTATGCCTCGGGCATC
CAAGCAGCAAGCGCGTTACGCCGTGGGTCGATGTTTGATGTTATGGAGCAGCAACGATGTTACGCAGCAG
GGCAGTCGCCCTAAAACAAAGTTAAACATTATGAGGGAAGCGGTGATCGCCGAAGTATCGACTCAACTAT
CAGAGGTAGTTGGCGTCATCGAGCGCCATCTCGAACCGACGTTGCTGGCCGTACATTTGTACGGCTCCGC
AGTGGATGGCGGCCTGAAGCCACACAGTGATATTGATTTGCTGGTTACGGTGACCGTAAGGCTTGATGAA
ACAACGCGGCGAGCTTTGATCAACGACCTTTTGGAAACTTCGGCTTCCCCTGGAGAGAGCGAGATTCTCC
GCGCTGTAGAAGTCACCATTGTTGTGCACGACGACATCATTCCGTGGCGTTATCCAGCTAAGCGCGAACT
GCAATTTGGAGAATGGCAGCGCAATGACATTCTTGCAGGTATCTTCGAGCCAGCCACGATCGACATTGAT
CTGGCTATCTTGCTGACAAAAGCAAGAGAACATAGCGTTGCCTTGGTAGGTCCAGCGGCGGAGGAACTCT
TTGATCCGGTTCCTGAACAGGATCTATTTGAGGCGCTAAATGAAACCTTAACGCTATGGAACTCGCCGCC
CGACTGGGCTGGCGATGAGCGAAATGTAGTGCTTACGTTGTCCCGCATTTGGTACAGCGCAGTAACCGGC
AAAATCGCGCCGAAGGATGTCGCTGCCGACTGGGCAATGGAGCGCCTGCCGGCCCAGTATCAGCCCGTCA
TACTTGAAGCTAGACAGGCTTATCTTGGACAAGAAGAAGATCGCTTGGCCTCGCGCGCAGATCAGTTGGA
AGAATTTGTCCACTACGTGAAAGGCGAGATCACCAAGGTAGTCGGCAAATAACCCTCGAGCCACCCATGA
CCAAAATCCCTTAACGTGAGTTACGCGTCGTTCCACTGAGCGTCAGACCCCGTAGAAAAGATCAAAGGAT
CTTCTTGAGATCCTTTTTTTCTGCGCGTAATCTGCTGCTTGCAAACAAAAAAACCACCGCTACCAGCGGT
GGTTTGTTTGCCGGATCAAGAGCTACCAACTCTTTTTCCGAAGGTAACTGGCTTCAGCAGAGCGCAGATA
CCAAATACTGTTCTTCTAGTGTAGCCGTAGTTAGGCCACCACTTCAAGAACTCTGTAGCACCGCCTACAT
ACCTCGCTCTGCTAATCCTGTTACCAGTGGCTGCTGCCAGTGGCGATAAGTCGTGTCTTACCGGGTTGGA
CTCAAGACGATAGTTACCGGATAAGGCGCAGCGGTCGGGCTGAACGGGGGGTTCGTGCACACAGCCCAGC
TTGGAGCGAACGACCTACACCGAACTGAGATACCTACAGCGTGAGCTATGAGAAAGCGCCACGCTTCCCG
AAGGGAGAAAGGCGGACAGGTATCCGGTAAGCGGCAGGGTCGGAACAGGAGAGCGCACGAGGGAGCTTCC
AGGGGGAAACGCCTGGTATCTTTATAGTCCTGTCGGGTTTCGCCACCTCTGACTTGAGCGTCGATTTTTG
TGATGCTCGTCAGGGGGGCGGAGCCTATGGAAAAACGCCAGCAACGCGGCCTTTTTACGGTTCCTGGCCT
TTTGCTGGCCTTTTGCTCACATGTTCTTTCCTGCGTTATCCCCTGATTCTGTGGATAACCGTATTACCGC
CTTTGAGTGAGCTGATACCGCTCGCCGCAGCCGAACGACCGAGCGCAGCGAGTCAGTGAGCGAGGAAGCG
GAAGAGCGCCCAATACGCAAACCGCCTCTCCCCGCGCGTTGGCCGATTCATTAATGCAGCTGGCACGACA
GGTTTCCCGACTGGAAAGCGGGCAGTGAGCGCAACGCAATTAATACGCGTACCGCTAGCCAGGAAGAGTT
TGTAGAAACGCAAAAAGGCCATCCGTCAGGATGGCCTTCTGCTTAGTTTGATGCCTGGCAGTTTATGGCG
GGCGTCCTGCCCGCCACCCTCCGGGCCGTTGCTTCACAACGTTCAAATCCGCTCCCGGCGG
Features (pLannotate 1.2.2; 12 found; start..end, strand, type, name):
     41..84      +  terminator     rrnB T1 terminator: Escherichia coli rrnB; transcription terminator T1 from the E. coli rrnB gene
    131..167     -  CDS            lacZα (fragment): LacZα fragment of β-galactosidase; lacZ fragment
    249..944     +  CDS            TagBFP: TagBFP is a basic (constitutively fluorescent) blue fluorescent protein published in 2008, derived from Entacmaea quadricolor. It is reported to be a very rapidly-maturing monomer with very low acid sensitivity.
   1011..1661    +  CDS            nfsB: NFSB_SALTY - Also known as nfnB From Salmonella typhimurium (strain LT2 / SGSC1412 / ATCC 700720).
   1678..1695    -  promoter       T7 promoter (fragment): promoter for bacteriophage T7 RNA polymerase
   1700..1834    -  polyA_signal   SV40 poly(A) signal: SV40 polyadenylation signal
   2009..2032    +  promoter       Pc promoter (fragment): intI1 (promoter lies within the coding sequence); class 1 integron promoter
   2208..2264    +  CDS            GmR (fragment): gentamycin acetyltransferase; aacC1; confers resistance to gentamycin
   2271..3062    +  CDS            SmR: aminoglycoside adenylyltransferase (Murphy, 1985); aadA; confers resistance to spectinomycin and streptomycin
   3155..3743    +  rep_origin     ori: high-copy-number ColE1/pMB1/pBR322/pUC origin of replication
   3926..4018    +  CDS            lacI (fragment): lac repressor; lacI; The lac repressor binds to the lac operator to inhibit transcription in E. coli. This inhibition can be relieved by adding lactose or isopropyl-β-D-thiogalactopyranoside (IPTG).
   4073..4100    -  terminator     rrnB T2 terminator: transcription terminator T2 from the E. coli rrnB gene
