[The description below was written by a language model from this plasmid's Addgene catalogue record and pLannotate feature annotations shown in this document.]
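Description:
T2A-BFP-P2A-NTRv2-pA-ORF-2 is a small (about 4.2 kb) bacterial cloning plasmid that serves as a middle entry vector in the mini-Golden subcloning platform, a modular assembly system developed for building knock-in donor constructs for genome editing in zebrafish. It is built on the pU6a:sgRNA#52 backbone and is propagated in E. coli through a high-copy ColE1/pUC-type origin. Selection is with spectinomycin, conferred by an aadA (SmR) aminoglycoside adenylyltransferase gene. That gene sits downstream of fragments of a class 1 integron Pc promoter and a gentamicin resistance gene. rrnB T1 and T2 terminators and short lacZα and lacI remnants flank the cargo region as backbone leftovers.

The payload is a promoterless synthetic cassette. By its name, it consists of a T2A peptide, blue fluorescent protein, a P2A peptide, the NTR-v2 nitroreductase and a polyadenylation signal. The feature table annotates the TagBFP coding sequence, followed by an nfsB-type nitroreductase ORF and an SV40 poly(A) signal that is annotated on the reverse strand. The short 2A elements themselves are not annotated. No eukaryotic promoter is present, which fits a design in which the cassette is joined in frame to an endogenous or upstream coding sequence. The leading T2A would then release BFP, and the P2A would separate it from nitroreductase, so that cells expressing the targeted gene are both labelled blue and made sensitive to prodrug-induced ablation, the standard use of nitroreductase in zebrafish. The "ORF-2" suffix and the recorded TCGC linker presumably specify the reading frame or junction used during assembly, although the record does not spell this out and does not state the cloning sites.
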