Addgene plasmid #241200: T2A-BFP-P2A-NTRv2-pA-ORF-2
Purpose: Middle entry vector for mini-Golden subcloning platform; BFP; NTR-v2
Depositing lab: Junsu Kang. Depositing organization: University of Wisconsin, Madison. Publication: Advancing knock-in approaches for robust genome editing in zebrafish. Rodriguez-Parks A, Beezley EG, Manna S, Silaban I, Almutawa SI, Cao S, Ahmed H, Guyer M, Baker S, Richards MP, Kang J. Biol Open. 2026 Feb 2:bio.062472. doi: 10.1242/bio.062472. PubMed 41630603.
Backbone
  Vector backbone: pU6a:sgRNA#52
  Vector type: Mini-Golden
Growth in bacteria
  Bacterial resistance: Spectinomycin, 50 μg/mL
  Growth temperature: 37°C
  Growth strain: DH5alpha
  Copy number: Unknown
Gene/Insert
  Gene/Insert name: BFP; NTR-v2
  Species: Synthetic
  Mutation: TCGC linker
  Cloning method: Restriction Enzyme; 5′ cloning site Unknown (unknown if destroyed); 3′ cloning site Unknown (unknown if destroyed)
Terms and licenses: Academic/Nonprofit Terms; Industry Terms: Not Available to Industry
How to cite: T2A-BFP-P2A-NTRv2-pA-ORF-2 was a gift from Junsu Kang (Addgene plasmid # 241200 ; http://n2t.net/addgene:241200 ; RRID:Addgene_241200)
